>Addgene plasmid #145663 | pGBW-m4046926 | addgene full sequence | sequence record 352066 | Addgene NGS Result
TAATACGACTCACTATAGGGGAATTGTGAGCGGATAACAATTCCCCTCTAGAAATAATTTTGTTTAACTT
TAAGAAGGAGACTCTTCTATGGCCGATTCAAACGGTACGATTACTGTAGAAGAGCTTAAAAAGCTGTTAG
AACAATGGAATTTGGTGATCGGGTTTCTGTTCCTGACCTGGATCTGTCTCCTGCAATTCGCTTACGCGAA
CCGCAACCGGTTTCTGTATATAATCAAATTAATTTTCCTGTGGCTGCTGTGGCCCGTCACCCTGGCATGC
TTCGTTCTGGCTGCTGTTTACAGAATCAATTGGATTACTGGCGGTATCGCAATCGCGATGGCATGCCTAG
TAGGCCTGATGTGGCTGTCGTATTTTATTGCTTCCTTCCGTCTGTTTGCCCGTACCCGTAGCATGTGGTC
TTTCAACCCAGAAACTAACATCCTGCTTAACGTTCCTCTGCACGGTACAATCCTGACCCGCCCGCTGCTG
GAGAGCGAACTGGTGATTGGCGCTGTCATCTTACGTGGTCATCTGCGTATTGCTGGCCACCATTTGGGTC
GCTGTGACATCAAAGACTTGCCGAAAGAAATCACTGTTGCAACCTCTCGTACACTGTCCTACTACAAACT
GGGGGCGAGTCAGCGTGTTGCCGGCGATTCTGGATTCGCGGCTTACAGCCGCTATCGCATCGGTAATTAC
AAGCTCAACACTGACCACAGCTCCTCTAGTGATAACATTGCACTGCTGGTGCAGGAGAACCTGTACTTTC
AAAGCTACCCGTATGACGTTCCTGATTATGCCTAACCGGCTTATCGGTCAGTTTCACCTGATTTACGTAA
AAACCCGCTTCGGCGGGTTTTTGCTTTTGGAGGGGCAGAAAGATGAATGACTGTCCACGACGCTATACCC
AAAAGAAAAAGCTTGAGATCCTTTTTTTCTGCGCGTAATCTGCTGCTTGCAAACAAAAAAACCACCGCTA
CCAGCGGTGGTTTGTTTGCCGGATCAAGAGCTACCAACTCTTTTTCCGAAGGTAACTGGCTTCAGCAGAG
CGCAGATACCAAATACTGTTCTTCTAGTGTAGCCGTAGTTAGGCCACCACTTCAAGAACTCTGTAGCACC
GCCTACATACCTCGCTCTGCTAATCCTGTTACCAGTGGCTGCTGCCAGTGGCGATAAGTCGTGTCTTACC
GGGTTGGACTCAAGACGATAGTTACCGGATAAGGCGCAGCGGTCGGGCTGAACGGGGGGTTCGTGCACAC
AGCCCAGCTTGGAGCGAACGACCTACACCGAACTGAGATACCTACAGCGTGAGCTATGAGAAAGCGCCAC
GCTTCCCGAAGGGAGAAAGGCGGACAGGTATCCGGTAAGCGGCAGGGTCGGAACAGGAGAGCGCACGAGG
GAGCTTCCAGGGGGAAACGCCTGGTATCTTTATAGTCCTGTCGGGTTTCGCCACCTCTGACTTGAGCGTC
GATTTTTGTGATGCTCGTCAGGGGGGCGGAGCCTATGGAAATTGATCGGGCACGTAAGAGGTTCCAACTT
TCACCATAATGAAATAAGATCACTACCGGGCGTATTTTTTGAGTTATCGAGATTTTCAGGAGCTAAGGAA
GCTAAAATGGAGAAAAAAATCACTGGATATACCACCGTTGATATATCCCAATGGCATCGTAAAGAACATT
TTGAGGCATTTCAGTCAGTTGCTCAATGTACCTATAACCAGACCGTTCAGCTGGATATTACGGCCTTTTT
AAAGACCGTAAAGAAAAATAAGCACAAGTTTTATCCGGCCTTTATTCACATTCTTGCCCGCCTGATGAAT
GCTCATCCGGAATTTCGTATGGCAATGAAAGACGGTGAGCTGGTGATATGGGATAGTGTTCACCCTTGTT
ACACCGTTTTCCATGAGCAAACTGAAACGTTTTCATCGCTCTGGAGTGAATACCACGACGATTTCCGGCA
GTTTCTACACATATATTCGCAAGATGTGGCGTGTTACGGTGAAAACCTGGCCTATTTCCCTAAAGGGTTT
ATTGAGAATATGTTTTTCGTTTCAGCCAATCCCTGGGTGAGTTTCACCAGTTTTGATTTAAACGTGGCCA
ATATGGACAACTTCTTCGCCCCCGTTTTCACCATGGGCAAATATTATACGCAAGGCGACAAGGTGCTGAT
GCCGCTGGCGATTCAGGTTCATCATGCCGTTTGTGATGGCTTCCATGTCGGCAGAATGCTTAATGAATTA
CAACAGTACTGCGATGAGTGGCAGGGCGGGGCGTAATTTGATATCGAGCTCGCTTGGACTCCTGTTGATA
GATCCAGTAATGACCTCAGAACTCCATCTGGATTTGTTCAGAACGCTCGGTTGCCGCCGGGCGTTTTTTA
TTGGTCATCGATCTCGATCCCGCGAAAT
Features (pLannotate 1.2.2; 8 found; start..end, strand, type, name):
      1..19      +  promoter       T7 promoter: promoter for bacteriophage T7 RNA polymerase
     20..44      +  protein_bind   lac operator: The lac repressor binds to the lac operator to inhibit transcription in E. coli. This inhibition can be relieved by adding lactose or isopropyl-β-D-thiogalactopyranoside (IPTG). lac repressor encoded by lacI
     59..81      +  RBS            RBS: efficient ribosome binding site from bacteriophage T7 gene 10 (Olins and Rangwala, 1989)
     89..754     +  CDS            VME1_SARS2: Experimental evidence at protein level: Swiss-Prot protein existence level 1. Component of the viral envelope that plays a central role in virus morphogenesis and assembly via its interactions with other viral proteins (By similarity). Regulates the localization of S protein at cis-Golgi, the place of virus budding (PubMed:33229438). May act by binding cytoplasmic c-terminus of S (PubMed:33229438). From Severe acute respiratory syndrome coronavirus 2 (2019-nCoV) (SARS-CoV-2).
    923..1511    +  rep_origin     ori: high-copy-number ColE1/pMB1/pBR322/pUC origin of replication
   1519..1616    +  promoter       cat promoter: promoter of the E. coli cat gene encoding chloramphenicol acetyltransferase
   1617..2273    +  CDS            cat: CAT_ECOLX - Experimental evidence at protein level: Swiss-Prot protein existence level 1. This enzyme is an effector of chloramphenicol resistance in bacteria. From Escherichia coli. This protein is used as a marker in many commonly used cloning vectors, such as pACYC184.
   2347..2381    +  terminator     lambda t0 terminator: minimal transcription terminator from phage lambda (Scholtissek and Grosse, 1987)
