[The description below was written by a language model from this plasmid's Addgene catalogue record and pLannotate feature annotations shown in this document.]
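Description:
pGBW-m4046926 is a compact bacterial expression plasmid of about 2.4 kb for producing the SARS-CoV-2 membrane (M) glycoprotein in Escherichia coli. Its minimal backbone consists of little more than a high-copy ColE1/pUC-type origin of replication and a chloramphenicol acetyltransferase gene driven by its own cat promoter, so the plasmid is maintained under chloramphenicol selection. A lambda t0 terminator lies downstream of the resistance cassette.

The payload is an M protein open reading frame of roughly 660 bp that has been codon-recoded for E. coli (listed as "recode 1") while encoding the viral reference protein. M is a structural component of the viral envelope with a central role in virion morphogenesis and assembly through its interactions with other viral proteins, including the spike protein. Expression is controlled by a T7 promoter followed immediately by a lac operator and the efficient ribosome binding site from phage T7 gene 10. Transcription therefore requires a host that supplies T7 RNA polymerase, is repressed by lac repressor, and can be induced with IPTG or lactose. No lacI gene is annotated on the plasmid, so the repressor would have to come from the host. The catalogue entry describes a C-terminal TEV-cleavable HA tag contributed by the backbone, which would allow immunodetection or capture and later tag removal. The automated feature table does not annotate these tag elements separately, nor a terminator directly after the coding sequence. The construct is suited to recombinant production of tagged M protein for biochemical, structural or antibody-related work on SARS-CoV-2.
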