Addgene plasmid #145663: pGBW-m4046926
Purpose: Bacterial Expression plasmid for SARS-CoV-2 M (membrane)
Depositing lab: Ginkgo Bioworks & Benjie Chen. Depositing organization: Ginkgo Bioworks.
Backbone
  Vector backbone: ori-013 - marker | cmR
  Backbone size w/o insert (bp): 1462
  Vector type: Bacterial Expression
Growth in bacteria
  Bacterial resistance: Chloramphenicol, 25 μg/mL
  Growth temperature: 30°C
  Growth strain: DH5alpha
  Copy number: High Copy
Gene/Insert
  Gene/Insert name: SARS-CoV-2 M (membrane) (alt names: membrane glycoprotein; M protein)
  Species: Escherichia coli str. K-12 substr. MG1655; Severe acute respiratory syndrome coronavirus 2
  Insert size (bp): 662
  Mutation: Escherichia coli recode 1
  Entrez Gene: M (a.k.a. GU280_gp05)
  Promoter: Promoter | pT7 ; Operator | lacO ; RBS | T7_rbs ; Start Codon | ATG
  Tag / fusion protein: Cleavable TEV;HA (C terminal on backbone)
  Cloning method: Unknown
Resource information
  A portion of this plasmid was derived from a plasmid made by: GinkgoBioworks
Depositor comments: NCBI Reference Sequence: YP_009724393.1
How to cite: pGBW-m4046926 was a gift from Ginkgo Bioworks & Benjie Chen (Addgene plasmid # 145663 ; http://n2t.net/addgene:145663 ; RRID:Addgene_145663)
